Addgene plasmid #60335: UASGAL-PCYC
Purpose: Contains a promoter of activating sequence derived from native galactose promoter coupled with a core promoter derived from native Leucine promoter.
Depositing lab: Hal Alper. Depositing organization: University of Texas at Austin. Publication: Controlling promoter strength and regulation in Saccharomyces cerevisiae using synthetic hybrid promoters. Blazeck J, Garg R, Reed B, Alper HS. Biotechnol Bioeng. 2012 Nov;109(11):2884-95. doi: 10.1002/bit.24552. Epub 2012 May 17. PubMed 22565375.
Backbone
  Vector backbone: p416
  Backbone size w/o insert (bp): 6000
  Vector type: Yeast Expression, Synthetic Biology ; Yeast synthetic hybrid promoter construct
Growth in bacteria
  Bacterial resistance: Ampicillin, 100 μg/mL
  Growth temperature: 37°C
  Growth strain: DH10B
  Copy number: High Copy
Gene/Insert
  Gene/Insert name: promoter
  Species: S. cerevisiae (budding yeast)
  Cloning method: Restriction Enzyme; 5′ cloning site hindIII (not destroyed); 3′ cloning site xbaI (not destroyed)
  Sequencing primers: 5′ agt; 3′ agt
Terms and licenses: Academic/Nonprofit Terms; Industry Terms: Not Available to Industry
How to cite: UASGAL-PCYC was a gift from Hal Alper (Addgene plasmid # 60335 ; http://n2t.net/addgene:60335 ; RRID:Addgene_60335)
