[The description below was written by a language model from this plasmid's Addgene catalogue record and pLannotate feature annotations shown in this document.]
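Description:
UASGAL-PCYC is a yeast expression and synthetic-biology plasmid built on the p416 backbone, a centromeric E. coli–S. cerevisiae shuttle vector. The annotated 6,429-nt depositor sequence shows the expected shuttle architecture. A high-copy ColE1/pUC-type origin and an AmpR (β-lactamase) cassette provide propagation and ampicillin selection in bacteria, and an f1 origin is also present. In yeast, a CEN6/ARS element gives stable low-copy maintenance, and URA3 under its own promoter allows selection by uracil prototrophy, with 5-FOA counterselection possible. Remnants of the pBluescript-style cloning region (lac promoter and operator, lacZα fragment, flanking T3 and T7 promoters) surround the expression cassette. Several short hits, such as the RSF ori, lacI, rop and bom fragments, are probably backbone remnants or annotation artefacts rather than functional parts.

The payload is a synthetic hybrid promoter cloned between HindIII and XbaI sites. The feature table identifies a fragment of the GAL1 promoter, which carries the Gal4-responsive upstream activating sequence. It is followed by an unannotated stretch of roughly 300 nt that presumably holds the core promoter. The plasmid name implies a CYC1-derived core, whereas the catalogue purpose line describes a core from the native leucine promoter. The annotation does not resolve this discrepancy. Downstream lie a yeast-enhanced GFP coding sequence and the CYC1 terminator, so fluorescence reports promoter output. The construct belongs to a series used to study how pairing upstream activating sequences with minimal core promoters tunes expression strength and galactose-dependent regulation in S. cerevisiae.
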