Features (pLannotate 1.2.2; 22 found; start..end, strand, type, name):
     30..163     +  rep_origin     RSF ori (fragment): Plasmids containing the RSF 1030 origin of replication can be propagated in E. coli cells that contain additional plasmids with compatible origins.
    165..257     +  CDS            lacI (fragment): lac repressor; lacI; The lac repressor binds to the lac operator to inhibit transcription in E. coli. This inhibition can be relieved by adding lactose or isopropyl-β-D-thiogalactopyranoside (IPTG).
    270..291     +  protein_bind   CAP binding site: CAP binding activates transcription in the presence of cAMP. E. coli catabolite activator protein
    306..336     +  promoter       lac promoter: promoter for the E. coli lac operon
    344..360     +  protein_bind   lac operator: The lac repressor binds to the lac operator to inhibit transcription in E. coli. This inhibition can be relieved by adding lactose or isopropyl-β-D-thiogalactopyranoside (IPTG). lac repressor encoded by lacI
    405..423     +  promoter       T3 promoter: promoter for bacteriophage T3 RNA polymerase
    484..788     +  promoter       GAL1 promoter (fragment): S. cerevisiae GAL1; inducible promoter, regulated by Gal4
   1095..1811    +  CDS            yeGFP: yeast-enhanced green fluorescent protein codons optimized for translation in S. cerevisiae and C. albicans
   1812..1832    +  misc_feature   MCS (fragment): pBluescript multiple cloning site
   1833..2067    +  terminator     CYC1 terminator (fragment): S. cerevisiae CYC1; transcription terminator for CYC1
   2082..2100    -  promoter       T7 promoter: promoter for bacteriophage T7 RNA polymerase
   2108..2263    +  CDS            lacZα (fragment): LacZα fragment of β-galactosidase; lacZ fragment
   2271..2726    +  rep_origin     f1 ori (sequence partly withheld): f1 bacteriophage origin of replication; arrow indicates direction of (+) strand synthesis
   2727..2778    -  misc_feature   bom (fragment): basis of mobility region from pBR322
   2857..3660    -  CDS            URA3: orotidine-5'-phosphate decarboxylase, required for uracil biosynthesis; S. cerevisiae URA3; yeast auxotrophic marker, counterselectable with 5-fluoroorotic acid (5-FOA)
   3661..3876    -  promoter       URA3 promoter: S. cerevisiae URA3
   3891..3940    -  misc_feature   bom (fragment): basis of mobility region from pBR322
   4042..4076    -  CDS            rop (fragment): Rop protein, which maintains plasmids at low copy number; rop
   4147..4650    -  misc_feature   CEN/ARS: S. cerevisiae CEN6 centromere fused to an autonomously replicating sequence
   4687..4791    +  promoter       AmpR promoter: bla
   4792..5652    +  CDS            AmpR: β-lactamase; bla; confers resistance to ampicillin, carbenicillin, and related antibiotics
   5823..6411    +  rep_origin     ori: high-copy-number ColE1/pMB1/pBR322/pUC origin of replication
>Addgene plasmid #60335 | UASGAL-PCYC | depositor full sequence | sequence record 96617 | UASGAL-PCYC sequence 6429 bps
TTTTTACGGTTCCTGGCCTTTTGCTGGCCTTTTGCTCACATGTTCTTTCCTGCGTTATCCCCTGATTCTG
TGGATAACCGTATTACCGCCTTTGAGTGAGCTGATACCGCTCGCCGCAGCCGAACGACCGAGCGCAGCGA
GTCAGTGAGCGAGGAAGCGGAAGAGCGCCCAATACGCAAACCGCCTCTCCCCGCGCGTTGGCCGATTCAT
TAATGCAGCTGGCACGACAGGTTTCCCGACTGGAAAGCGGGCAGTGAGCGCAACGCAATTAATGTGAGTT
ACCTCACTCATTAGGCACCCCAGGCTTTACACTTTATGCTTCCGGCTCCTATGTTGTGTGGAATTGTGAG
CGGATAACAATTTCACACAGGAAACAGCTATGACCATGATTACGCCAAGCGCGCAATTAACCCTCACTAA
AGGGAACAAAAGCTGGAGCTCCGGGATCCTTGGCGCGCCCCTTAATTAACGGAAGCTTTAGTACGGATTA
GAAGCCGCCGAGCGGGCGACAGCCCTCCGACGGAAGACTCTCCTCCGTGCGTCCTCGTCTTCACCGGTCG
CGTTCCTGAAACGCAGATGTGCCTCGCGCCGCACTGCTCCGAACAATAAAGATTCTACAATACTAGCTTT
TATGGTTATGAAGAGGAAAAATTGGCAGTAACCTGGCCCCACAAACCTTCAAATTAACGAATCAAATTAA
CAACCATAGGATGATAATGCGATTAGTTTTTTAGCCTTATTTCTGGGGTAATTAATCAGCGAAGCGATGA
TTTTTGATCTATTAACAGGTTTAAACATTTGGCGAGCGTTGGTTGGTGGATCAAGCCCACGCGTAGGCAA
TCCTCGAGCAGATCCGCCAGGCGTGTATATATAGCGTGGATGGCCAGGCAACTTTAGTGCTGACACATAC
AGGCATATATATATGTGTGCGACGACACATGATCATATGGCATGCATGTGCTCTGTATGTATATAAAACT
CTTGTTTTCTTCTTTTCTCTAAATATTCTTTCCTTATACATTAGGACCTTTGCAGCATAAATTACTATAC
TTCTATAGACACGCAAACACAAATACACACACTAATCTAGAAAAATGTCTAAAGGTGAAGAATTATTCAC
TGGTGTTGTCCCAATTTTGGTTGAATTAGATGGTGATGTTAATGGTCACAAATTTTCTGTCTCCGGTGAA
GGTGAAGGTGATGCTACTTACGGTAAATTGACCTTAAAATTTATTTGTACTACTGGTAAATTGCCAGTTC
CATGGCCAACCTTAGTCACTACTTTAGGTTATGGTTTGATGTGTTTTGCTAGATACCCAGATCATATGAA
ACAACATGACTTTTTCAAGTCTGCCATGCCAGAAGGTTATGTTCAAGAAAGAACTATTTTTTTCAAAGAT
GACGGTAACTACAAGACCAGAGCTGAAGTCAAGTTTGAAGGTGATACCTTAGTTAATAGAATCGAATTAA
AAGGTATTGATTTTAAAGAAGATGGTAACATTTTAGGTCACAAATTGGAATACAACTATAACTCTCACAA
TGTTTACATCATGGCTGACAAACAAAAGAATGGTATCAAAGTTAACTTCAAAATTAGACACAACATTGAA
GATGGTTCTGTTCAATTAGCTGACCATTATCAACAAAATACTCCAATTGGTGATGGTCCAGTCTTGTTAC
CAGACAACCATTACTTATCCTATCAATCTGCCTTATCCAAAGATCCAAACGAAAAGAGAGACCACATGGT
CTTGTTAGAATTTGTTACTGCTGCTGGTATTACCCATGGTATGGATGAATTGTACAAATAAATCGATACC
GTCGACCTCGAGTCATGTAATTAGTTATGTCACGCTTACATTCACGCCCTCCCCCCACATCCGCTCTAAC
CGAAAAGGAAGGAGTTAGACAACCTGAAGTCTAGGTCCCTATTTATTTTTTTTAATAGTTATGTTAGTAT
TAAGAACGTTATTTATATTTCAAATTTTTCTTTTTTTTCTGTACAAACGCGTGTACGCATGTAACATTAT
ACTGAAAACCTTGCTTGAGAAGGTTTTGGGACGCTCGGGTACCCAATTCGCCCTATAGTGAGTCGTATTA
CGCGCGCTCACTGGCCGTCGTTTTACAACGTCGTGACTGGGAAAACCCTGGCGTTACCCAACTTAATCGC
CTTGCAGCACATCCCCCTTTCGCCAGCTGGCGTAATAGCGAAGAGGCCCGCACCGATCGCCCTTCCCAAC
AGTTGCGCAGCCTGAATGGCGAATGGCGCG
[124 nt withheld, positions 2271-2394]
C
[91 nt withheld, positions 2396-2486]
A
[49 nt withheld, positions 2488-2536]
CCTTTGACGTTGGAGTCCACGTTCTTT
[37 nt withheld, positions 2564-2600]
ACCCTATCTCGGTCTATTCTTTTGATTTATAAGGGATTTTGCCGATTTCGGCCTATTGGTTAAAAAATGA
GCTGATTTAACAAAAATTTAACGCGAATTTTAACAAAATATTAACGTTTACAATTTCCTGATGCGGTATT
TTCTCCTTACGCATCTGTGCGGTATTTCACACCGCATAGGGTAATAACTGATATAATTAAATTGAAGCTC
TAATTTGTGAGTTTAGTATACATGCATTTACTTATAATACAGTTTTTTAGTTTTGCTGGCCGCATCTTCT
CAAATATGCTTCCCAGCCTGCTTTTCTGTAACGTTCACCCTCTACCTTAGCATCCCTTCCCTTTGCAAAT
AGTCCTCTTCCAACAATAATAATGTCAGATCCTGTAGAGACCACATCATCCACGGTTCTATACTGTTGAC
CCAATGCGTCTCCCTTGTCATCTAAACCCACACCGGGTGTCATAATCAACCAATCGTAACCTTCATCTCT
TCCACCCATGTCTCTTTGAGCAATAAAGCCGATAACAAAATCTTTGTCGCTCTTCGCAATGTCAACAGTA
CCCTTAGTATATTCTCCAGTAGATAGGGAGCCCTTGCATGACAATTCTGCTAACATCAAAAGGCCTCTAG
GTTCCTTTGTTACTTCTTCTGCCGCCTGCTTCAAACCGCTAACAATACCTGGGCCCACCACACCGTGTGC
ATTCGTAATGTCTGCCCATTCTGCTATTCTGTATACACCCGCAGAGTACTGCAATTTGACTGTATTACCA
ATGTCAGCAAATTTTCTGTCTTCGAAGAGTAAAAAATTGTACTTGGCGGATAATGCCTTTAGCGGCTTAA
CTGTGCCCTCCATGGAAAAATCAGTCAAGATATCCACATGTGTTTTTAGTAAACAAATTTTGGGACCTAA
TGCTTCAACTAACTCCAGTAATTCCTTGGTGGTACGAACATCCAATGAAGCACACAAGTTTGTTTGCTTT
TCGTGCATGATATTAAATAGCTTGGCAGCAACAGGACTAGGATGAGTAGCAGCACGTTCCTTATATGTAG
CTTTCGACATGATTTATCTTCGTTTCCTGCAGGTTTTTGTTCTGTGCAGTTGGGTTAAGAATACTGGGCA
ATTTCATGTTTCTTCAACACTACATATGCGTATATATACCAATCTAAGTCTGTGCTCCTTCCTTCGTTCT
TCCTTCTGTTCGGAGATTACCGAATCAAAAAAATTTCAAAGAAACCGAAATCAAAAAAAAGAATAAAAAA
AAAATGATGAATTGAATTGAAAAGCTGTGGTATGGTGCACTCTCAGTACAATCTGCTCTGATGCCGCATA
GTTAAGCCAGCCCCGACACCCGCCAACACCCGCTGACGCGCCCTGACGGGCTTGTCTGCTCCCGGCATCC
GCTTACAGACAAGCTGTGACCGTCTCCGGGAGCTGCATGTGTCAGAGGTTTTCACCGTCATCACCGAAAC
GCGCGAAGACGAAAGGGCCTCGTGATACGCCTATTTTTATAGGTTAATGTCATGATAATAATGGTTTCTT
AGGACGGATCGCTTGCCTGTAACTTACACGCGCCTCGTATCTTTTAATGATGGAATAATTTGGGAATTTA
CTCTGTGTTTATTTATTTTTATGTTTTGTATTTGGATTTTAGAAAGTAAATAAAGAAGGTAGAAGAGTTA
CGGAATGAAGAAAAAAAAATAAACAAAGGTTTAAAAAATTTCAACAAAAAGCGTACTTTACATATATATT
TATTAGACAAGAAAAGCAGATTAAATAGATATACATTCGATTAACGATAAGTAAAATGTAAAATCACAGG
ATTTTCGTGTGTGGTCTTCTACACAGACAAGATGAAACAATTCGGCATTAATACCTGAGAGCAGGAAGAG
CAAGATAAAAGGTAGTATTTGTTGGCGATCCCCCTAGAGTCTTTTACATCTTCGGAAAACAAAAACTATT
TTTTCTTTAATTTCTTTTTTTACTTTCTATTTTTAATTTATATATTTATATTAAAAAATTTAAATTATAA
TTATTTTTATAGCACGTGATGAAAAGGACCCAGGTGGCACTTTTCGGGGAAATGTGCGCGGAACCCCTAT
TTGTTTATTTTTCTAAATACATTCAAATATGTATCCGCTCATGAGACAATAACCCTGATAAATGCTTCAA
TAATATTGAAAAAGGAAGAGTATGAGTATTCAACATTTCCGTGTCGCCCTTATTCCCTTTTTTGCGGCAT
TTTGCCTTCCTGTTTTTGCTCACCCAGAAACGCTGGTGAAAGTAAAAGATGCTGAAGATCAGTTGGGTGC
ACGAGTGGGTTACATCGAACTGGATCTCAACAGCGGTAAGATCCTTGAGAGTTTTCGCCCCGAAGAACGT
TTTCCAATGATGAGCACTTTTAAAGTTCTGCTATGTGGCGCGGTATTATCCCGTATTGACGCCGGGCAAG
AGCAACTCGGTCGCCGCATACACTATTCTCAGAATGACTTGGTTGAGTACTCACCAGTCACAGAAAAGCA
TCTTACGGATGGCATGACAGTAAGAGAATTATGCAGTGCTGCCATAACCATGAGTGATAACACTGCGGCC
AACTTACTTCTGACAACGATCGGAGGACCGAAGGAGCTAACCGCTTTTTTGCACAACATGGGGGATCATG
TAACTCGCCTTGATCGTTGGGAACCGGAGCTGAATGAAGCCATACCAAACGACGAGCGTGACACCACGAT
GCCTGTAGCAATGGCAACAACGTTGCGCAAACTATTAACTGGCGAACTACTTACTCTAGCTTCCCGGCAA
CAATTAATAGACTGGATGGAGGCGGATAAAGTTGCAGGACCACTTCTGCGCTCGGCCCTTCCGGCTGGCT
GGTTTATTGCTGATAAATCTGGAGCCGGTGAGCGTGGGTCTCGCGGTATCATTGCAGCACTGGGGCCAGA
TGGTAAGCCCTCCCGTATCGTAGTTATCTACACGACGGGGAGTCAGGCAACTATGGATGAACGAAATAGA
CAGATCGCTGAGATAGGTGCCTCACTGATTAAGCATTGGTAACTGTCAGACCAAGTTTACTCATATATAC
TTTAGATTGATTTAAAACTTCATTTTTAATTTAAAAGGATCTAGGTGAAGATCCTTTTTGATAATCTCAT
GACCAAAATCCCTTAACGTGAGTTTTCGTTCCACTGAGCGTCAGACCCCGTAGAAAAGATCAAAGGATCT
TCTTGAGATCCTTTTTTTCTGCGCGTAATCTGCTGCTTGCAAACAAAAAAACCACCGCTACCAGCGGTGG
TTTGTTTGCCGGATCAAGAGCTACCAACTCTTTTTCCGAAGGTAACTGGCTTCAGCAGAGCGCAGATACC
AAATACTGTCCTTCTAGTGTAGCCGTAGTTAGGCCACCACTTCAAGAACTCTGTAGCACCGCCTACATAC
CTCGCTCTGCTAATCCTGTTACCAGTGGCTGCTGCCAGTGGCGATAAGTCGTGTCTTACCGGGTTGGACT
CAAGACGATAGTTACCGGATAAGGCGCAGCGGTCGGGCTGAACGGGGGGTTCGTGCACACAGCCCAGCTT
GGAGCGAACGACCTACACCGAACTGAGATACCTACAGCGTGAGCTATGAGAAAGCGCCACGCTTCCCGAA
GGGAGAAAGGCGGACAGGTATCCGGTAAGCGGCAGGGTCGGAACAGGAGAGCGCACGAGGGAGCTTCCAG
GGGGAAACGCCTGGTATCTTTATAGTCCTGTCGGGTTTCGCCACCTCTGACTTGAGCGTCGATTTTTGTG
ATGCTCGTCAGGGGGGCGGAGCCTATGGAAAAACGCCAGCAACGCGGCC
