>Addgene plasmid #60335 | UASGAL-PCYC | addgene partial sequence | sequence record 99503 | pBluescript-KS 5'-TCGAGGTCGACGGTATC-3'
CAGCAGCAGTAACAAATTCTAACAAGACCATGTGGTCTCTCTTTTCGTTTGGATCTTTGGATAAGGCAGA
TTGATAGGATAAGTAATGGTTGTCTGGTAACAAGACTGGACCATCACCAATTGGAGTATTTTGTTGATAA
TGGTCAGCTAATTGAACAGAACCATCTTCAATGTTGTGTCTAATTTTGAAGTTAACTTTGATACCATTCT
TTTGTTTGTCAGCCATGATGTAAACATTGTGAGAGTTATAGTTGTATTCCAATTTGTGACCTAAAATGTT
ACCATCTTCTTTAAAATCAATACCTTTTAATTCGATTCTATTAACTAAGGTATCACCTTCAAACTTGACT
TCAGCTCTGGTCTTGTAGTTACCGTCATCTTTGAAAAAAATAGTTCTTTCTTGAACATAACCTTCTGGCA
TGGCAGACTTGAAAAAGTCATGTTGTTTCATATGATCTGGGTATCTAGCAAAACACATCAAACCATAACC
TAAAGTAGTGACTAAGGTTGGCCATGGAACTGGCAATTTACCAGTAGTACAAATAAATTTTAAGGTCAAT
TTACCGTAAGTAGCATCACCTTCACCTTCACCGGAGACAGAAAATTTGTGACCATTAACATCACCATCTA
ATTCAACCAAAATTGGGACAACACCAGTGAATAATTCTTCACCTTTAGACATTTTTCTAGATTAGTGTGT
GTATTTGTGTTTGCGTGTCTATAGAAGTATAGTAATTTATGCTGCAAAGGTCCTAAT
