>Addgene plasmid #60335 | UASGAL-PCYC | addgene partial sequence | sequence record 99524 | M13-Rev 5'-CAGGAAACAGCTATGACC-3'
AAAGCTGGAGCTCCGGGATCCTTGGCGCGCCCCTTAATTAACGGAAGCTTTAGTACGGATTAGAAGCCGC
CGAGCGGGCGACAGCCCTCCGACGGAAGACTCTCCTCCGTGCGTCCTCGTCTTCACCGGTCGCGTTCCTG
AAACGCAGATGTGCCTCGCGCCGCACTGCTCCGAACAATAAAGATTCTACAATACTAGCTTTTATGGTTA
TGAAGAGGAAAAATTGGCAGTAACCTGGCCCCACAAACCTTCAAATTAACGAATCAAATTAACAACCATA
GGATGATAATGCGATTAGTTTTTTAGCCTTATTTCTGGGGTAATTAATCAGCGAAGCGATGATTTTTGAT
CTATTAACAGGTTTAAACATTTGGCGAGCGTTGGTTGGTGGATCAAGCCCACGCGTAGGCAATCCTCGAG
CAGATCCGCCAGGCGTGTATATATAGCGTGGATGGCCAGGCAACTTTAGTGCTGACACATACAGGCATAT
ATATATGTGTGCGACGACACATGATCATATGGCATGCATGTGCTCTGTATGTATATAAAACTCTTGTTTT
CTTCTTTTCTCTAAATATTCTTTCCTTATACATTAGGACCTTTGCAGCATAAATTACTATACTTCTATAG
ACACGCAAACACAAATACACACACTAATCTAGAAAAATGTCTAAAGGTGAAGAATTATTCACTGGTGTTG
TCCCAATTTTGGTTGAATTAGATGGTGATGTTAATGGTCACAAATTTTCTGTCTCCGGTGAAGGTGAAG
